Addgene plasmid #122484: K401-iLid
Purpose: Component of optically-induced motor dimerization system
Depositing lab: Matt Thomson. Depositing organization: California Institute of Technology. Publication: Controlling organization and forces in active matter through optically defined boundaries. Ross TD, Lee HJ, Qu Z, Banks RA, Phillips R, Thomson M. Nature. 2019 Aug;572(7768):224-229. doi: 10.1038/s41586-019-1447-1. Epub 2019 Aug 7. PubMed 31391558.
Backbone
  Vector backbone: pT7-7
  Backbone size w/o insert (bp): 2500
  Total vector size (bp): 4154
  Vector type: Bacterial Expression
Growth in bacteria
  Bacterial resistance: Ampicillin, 100 μg/mL
  Growth temperature: 37°C
  Growth strain: DH5alpha
  Copy number: High Copy
Gene/Insert
  Gene/Insert name: Kinesin 1-401 iLid His tag (alt name: K401-iLid-H6)
  Species: D. melanogaster (fly), Synthetic
  Insert size (bp): 1713
  Mutation: Kinesin amino acids 1-401
  Promoter: T7
  Tag / fusion protein: iLid (C terminal on insert); His6 (C terminal on insert)
  Cloning method: Gibson Cloning
  Sequencing primers: 5′ TAATACGACTCACTATAGGG
Resource information
  A portion of this plasmid was derived from a plasmid made by: Jeff Gelles, Brian Kuhlman
Terms and licenses: Academic/Nonprofit Terms; Industry Terms: Not Available to Industry
How to cite: K401-iLid was a gift from Matt Thomson (Addgene plasmid # 122484 ; http://n2t.net/addgene:122484 ; RRID:Addgene_122484)
