[The description below was written by a language model from this plasmid's Addgene catalogue record and pLannotate feature annotations shown in this document.]
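Description:
K401-iLid is a bacterial expression plasmid built on the pT7-7 backbone, a small pBR322-derived vector of roughly 4.1 kb in total. It is maintained in E. coli through a high-copy ColE1/pMB1-type origin and selected with ampicillin via the β-lactamase gene and its native promoter. Only short remnants of the pBR322 bom region, the rop gene and the tet promoter remain in the backbone.

The payload is a roughly 1.7 kb open reading frame driven by the bacteriophage T7 promoter and the efficient T7 gene 10 ribosome binding site, so expression depends on a host that supplies T7 RNA polymerase. It encodes amino acids 1–401 of Drosophila melanogaster kinesin-1, a truncated motor fragment, fused at its C terminus to the synthetic light-inducible dimerization module iLID and then to a His6 tag for metal-affinity purification. The automated feature table labels the motor region as rat Kif5c and the downstream segment as miniSOG. These are best read as homology matches rather than true identities: the kinesin motor domain is highly conserved, and both iLID and miniSOG derive from flavin-binding LOV domains. The catalogue entry gives the fly kinesin and iLID assignments.

The record describes the plasmid as one component of an optically induced motor dimerization system. iLID exposes a binding peptide under blue light, which lets it pair with a partner domain carried on a companion construct not described here. Light can thereby link purified kinesin motors together, and the associated work used this to control organization and force generation in active matter through optically defined boundaries.
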