Features (pLannotate 1.2.2; 12 found; start..end, strand, type, name):
     59..92      -  misc_feature   bom (fragment): basis of mobility region from pBR322
     92..117     -  misc_feature   bom (fragment): basis of mobility region from pBR322
    219..256     -  CDS            rop (fragment): Rop protein, which maintains plasmids at low copy number; rop
    290..308     +  promoter       T7 promoter: promoter for bacteriophage T7 RNA polymerase
    340..362     +  RBS            RBS: efficient ribosome binding site from bacteriophage T7 gene 10 (Olins and Rangwala, 1989)
    391..1104    +  CDS            Kif5c: KIF5C_RAT - Also known as Nkhc2. Experimental evidence at protein level: Swiss-Prot protein existence level 1. Involved in synaptic transmission (By similarity). Mediates dendritic trafficking of mRNAs (By similarity). Kinesin is a microtubule-associated force-producing protein that may play a role in organelle transport (By similarity). Required for anterograde axonal transportation of MAPK8IP3/JIP3 which is essential for MAPK8IP3/JIP3 function in axon elongation (PubMed:23576431). From Rattus norvegicus (Rat).
   1624..1941    +  CDS            miniSOG: miniSOG is a basic (constitutively fluorescent) cyan fluorescent protein published in 2011, derived from Arabidopsis thaliana. It requires the cofactor flavin for fluorescence.
   2087..2111    -  promoter       tet promoter (fragment): E. coli promoter for tetracycline efflux protein gene
   2164..3024    -  CDS            AmpR: β-lactamase; bla; confers resistance to ampicillin, carbenicillin, and related antibiotics
   3025..3129    -  promoter       AmpR promoter: bla
   3344..3932    +  rep_origin     ori: high-copy-number ColE1/pMB1/pBR322/pUC origin of replication
   4118..34      -  misc_feature   bom (fragment) (across the origin): basis of mobility region from pBR322
>Addgene plasmid #122484 | K401-iLid | addgene full sequence | sequence record 256056 | Addgene NGS Result
CCTTACGCATCTGTGCGGTATTTCACACCGCATAGGAAGATCTTCCGGAAGATCTTCCTATGGTGCACTC
TCAGTACAATCTGCTCTGATGCGCTACGTGACTGGGTCATGGCTGCGCCCCGACACCCGCCAACACCCGC
TGACGCGCCCTGACGGGCTTGTCTGCTCCCGGCATCCGCTTACAGACAAGCTGTGACCGTCTCCGGGAGC
TGCATGTGTCAGAGGTTTTCACCGTCATCACCGAAACGCGCGAGGCCCAGCGATTCGAACTTCTGATAGA
CTTCGAAATTAATACGACTCACTATAGGGAGACCACAACGGTTTCCCTCTAGAAATAATTTTGTTTAACT
TTAAGAAGGAGATATACATATGTCCGCGGAACGAGAGATTCCCGCCGAGGACAGCATCAAAGTGGTCTGC
CGATTCCGACCGCTGAACGACAGCGAAGAGAAGGCCGGCTCCAAGTTCGTGGTCAAGTTCCCCAACAATG
TGGAGGAGAACTGCATATCCATAGCGGGCAAGGTGTATTTGTTCGACAAGGTCTTCAAACCGAATGCATC
CCAGGAAAAGGTCTACAATGAGGCGGCCAAGTCCATTGTTACGGATGTCCTGGCCGGGTACAATGGAACG
ATATTCGCATATGGTCAGACGTCCTCCGGAAAAACGCATACGATGGAGGGCGTGATCGGGGACTCCGTAA
AACAGGGTATCATACCACGTATCGTCAACGACATTTTCAATCACATCTACGCGATGGAGGTGAACCTGGA
GTTTCACATCAAGGTCTCCTACTACGAGATCTACATGGACAAGATTCGAGATCTGTTGGACGTCTCCAAG
GTGAACCTTAGTGTGCACGAGGATAAGAACCGGGTGCCGTACGTCAAGGGCGCTACGGAACGGTTCGTCT
CGTCGCCGGAGGATGTTTTCGAGGTGATCGAGGAGGGCAAATCCAATCGTCACATCGCTGTGACAAACAT
GAACGAGCATTCTTCGCGATCCCACTCAGTATTCCTTATCAATGTGAAGCAGGAGAACCTGGAGAACCAG
AAGAAACTATCCGGCAAACTCTACCTGGTGGATTTGGCCGGTTCCGAGAAGGTTTCCAAGACTGGAGCGG
AGGGAACCGTTCTTGATGAAGCCAAGAACATCAACAAGTCGCTGTCGGCCTTGGGCAACGTAATTTCTGC
CCTGGCGGACGGAAACAAAACGCACATCCCCTACCGTGATTCCAAGCTAACGCGCATCCTGCAGGAGTCG
CTGGGAGGCAACGCACGCACAACCATCGTCATCTGCTGCTCTCCAGCCAGTTTCAACGAATCTGAAACGA
AGTCAACGCTGGACTTCGGTCGTAGAGCCAAGACAGTGAAGAACGTGGTCTGCGTTAACGAGGAGCTTAC
TGCCGAGGAATGGAAGCGACGCTATGAAAAGGAGAAGGAAAAGAACGCCCGACTAAAGGGTAAGGTGGAG
AAGCTGGAGATCGAGCTTGCGCGCTGGAGAGCGGGTGAAACTGTTAAGGCGGAGGAGCAAATCAACATGG
AGGATCTCATGGAGGCAAGCACGCCCAACCTGCGCAAGGCCGGTAGTGGTAGTGGGGAGTTTCTGGCAAC
CACACTGGAACGGATCGAGAAAAATTTCGTGATTACTGATCCGAGACTGCCTGACAACCCAATCATTTTT
GCGAGCGATTCCTTCCTGCAGCTGACAGAATATTCTCGGGAAGAGATCCTGGGGCGCAATTGCCGTTTTC
TGCAGGGACCCGAGACAGACCGTGCCACTGTTCGGAAAATCAGAGATGCTATTGACAACCAGACTGAAGT
GACCGTTCAGCTGATCAATTATACCAAGAGCGGCAAGAAGTTCTGGAACGTGTTCCACCTGCAGCCGATG
CGCGATTATAAGGGCGACGTCCAGTACTTCATTGGCGTGCAGCTGGATGGCACCGAACGTCTTCATGGCG
CCGCTGAGCGTGAGGCGGTCTGCCTGATCAAAAAGACAGCCTTTCAGATTGCTGAGGCAGCGAACGACGA
AAATTACTTTGGAAGCGGGTCTGAGACTAGTGGGCACCACCATCACCATCACTGACAAGCTTATCGATGA
TAAGCTGTCAAACATGAGAATTAAATCAATCTAAAGTATATATGAGTAAACTTGGTCTGACAGTTACCAA
TGCTTAATCAGTGAGGCACCTATCTCAGCGATCTGTCTATTTCGTTCATCCATAGTTGCCTGACTCCCCG
TCGTGTAGATAACTACGATACGGGAGGGCTTACCATCTGGCCCCAGTGCTGCAATGATACCGCGAGACCC
ACGCTCACCGGCTCCAGATTTATCAGCAATAAACCAGCCAGCCGGAAGGGCCGAGCGCAGAAGTGGTCCT
GCAACTTTATCCGCCTCCATCCAGTCTATTAATTGTTGCCGGGAAGCTAGAGTAAGTAGTTCGCCAGTTA
ATAGTTTGCGCAACGTTGTTGCCATTGCTACAGGCATCGTGGTGTCACGCTCGTCGTTTGGTATGGCTTC
ATTCAGCTCCGGTTCCCAACGATCAAGGCGAGTTACATGATCCCCCATGTTGTGCAAAAAAGCGGTTAGC
TCCTTCGGTCCTCCGATCGTTGTCAGAAGTAAGTTGGCCGCAGTGTTATCACTCATGGTTATGGCAGCAC
TGCATAATTCTCTTACTGTCATGCCATCCGTAAGATGCTTTTCTGTGACTGGTGAGTACTCAACCAAGTC
ATTCTGAGAATAGTGTATGCGGCGACCGAGTTGCTCTTGCCCGGCGTCAACACGGGATAATACCGCGCCA
CATAGCAGAACTTTAAAAGTGCTCATCATTGGAAAACGTTCTTCGGGGCGAAAACTCTCAAGGATCTTAC
CGCTGTTGAGATCCAGTTCGATGTAACCCACTCGTGCACCCAACTGATCTTCAGCATCTTTTACTTTCAC
CAGCGTTTCTGGGTGAGCAAAAACAGGAAGGCAAAATGCCGCAAAAAAGGGAATAAGGGCGACACGGAAA
TGTTGAATACTCATACTCTTCCTTTTTCAATATTATTGAAGCATTTATCAGGGTTATTGTCTCATGAGCG
GATACATATTTGAATGTATTTAGAAAAATAAACAAATAGGGGTTCCGCGCACATTTCCCCGAAAAGTGCC
ACCTGACGTCTAAGAAACCATTATTATCATGACATTAACCTATAAAAATAGGCGTATCACGAGGCCCTTT
CGTCTTCAAGAATAAAAGGATCTAGGTGAAGATCCTTTTTGATAATCTCATGACCAAAATCCCTTAACGT
GAGTTTTCGTTCCACTGAGCGTCAGACCCCGTAGAAAAGATCAAAGGATCTTCTTGAGATCCTTTTTTTC
TGCGCGTAATCTGCTGCTTGCAAACAAAAAAACCACCGCTACCAGCGGTGGTTTGTTTGCCGGATCAAGA
GCTACCAACTCTTTTTCCGAAGGTAACTGGCTTCAGCAGAGCGCAGATACCAAATACTGTCCTTCTAGTG
TAGCCGTAGTTAGGCCACCACTTCAAGAACTCTGTAGCACCGCCTACATACCTCGCTCTGCTAATCCTGT
TACCAGTGGCTGCTGCCAGTGGCGATAAGTCGTGTCTTACCGGGTTGGACTCAAGACGATAGTTACCGGA
TAAGGCGCAGCGGTCGGGCTGAACGGGGGGTTCGTGCACACAGCCCAGCTTGGAGCGAACGACCTACACC
GAACTGAGATACCTACAGCGTGAGCTATGAGAAAGCGCCACGCTTCCCGAAGGGAGAAAGGCGGACAGGT
ATCCGGTAAGCGGCAGGGTCGGAACAGGAGAGCGCACGAGGGAGCTTCCAGGGGGAAACGCCTGGTATCT
TTATAGTCCTGTCGGGTTTCGCCACCTCTGACTTGAGCGTCGATTTTTGTGATGCTCGTCAGGGGGGCGG
AGCCTATGGAAAAACGCCAGCAACGCGGCCTTTTTACGGTTCCTGGCCTTTTGCTGGCCTTTTGCTCACA
TGTTCTTTCCTGCGTTATCCCCTGATTCTGTGGATAACCGTATTACCGCCTTTGAGTGAGCTGATACCGC
TCGCCGCAGCCGAACGACCGAGCGCAGCGAGTCAGTGAGCGAGGAAGCGGAAGAGCGCCTGATGCGGTAT
TTTCT
